>Addgene plasmid #33071 | pCMV-Flag-YAP-S387A | addgene partial sequence | sequence record 41584 | CMV-F 5'-CGCAAATGGGCGGTAGGCGTG-3'
CCGTCAGAATTGATCTACCATGGACTACAAAGACGATGACGACAAGCTTGCGGCCGCGAATTCAAGCTTA
GCCACCATGGACTACAAAGACGATGACGATAAAGCAAGGCTCGAATCGGTACCTAAGGATCCCGGGCAGC
AGCCGCCGCCTCAACCGGCCCCCCAGGGCCAAGGGCAGCCGCCTTCGCAGCCCCCGCAGGGGCAGGGCCC
GCCGTCCGGACCCGGGCAACCGGCACCCGCGGCGACCCAGGCGGCGCCGCAGGCACCCCCCGCCGGGCAT
CAGATCGTGCACGTCCGCGGGGACTCGGAGACCGACCTGGAGGCGCTCTTCAACGCCGTCATGAACCCCA
AGACGGCCAACGTGCCCCAGACCGTGCCCATGAGGCTCCGGAAGCTGCCCGACTCCTTCTTCAAGCCGCC
GGAGCCCAAATCCCACTCCCGACAGGCCAGTACTGATGCAGGCACTGCAGGAGCCCTGACTCCACAGCAT
GTTCGAGCTCATTCCTCTCCAGCTTCTCTGCAGTTGGGAGCTGTTTCTCCTGGGACACTGACCCCCACTG
GAGTAGTCTCTGGCCCAGCAGCTACACCCACAGCTCAGCATCTTCGACAGTCTTCTTTTGAGATACCTGA
TGATGTACCTCTGCCAGCAGGTTGGGAGATGGCAAAGACATCTTCTGGTCAGAGATACTTCTTAAATCAC
ATCGATCAGACAACAACATGGCAGGACCCCAGGAAGGCCATGCTGTCCCAGATGAACGTCACAGCCCCCA
CCAGTCCACCAGTGCAGCAGAATATGATGAACTCGGCTTCAGGTCCTCTTCCTGATGGATGGGAACAAGC
CATGAC
