>Addgene plasmid #33071 | pCMV-Flag-YAP-S387A | addgene partial sequence | sequence record 41586 | hGH-pA-R 5'-CCAGCTTGGTTCCCAATAGA-3'
ACTTGCCCCTTGCTCCATACCACCCCCCTCCACCCCATAATATTATAGAAGGACACCTAGATCAGACAAA
ATGATGCAACTTAATTTTATTAGGACAAGGCTGGTGGGCACTGGAGTGGCAACTTCCAGGGCCAGGAGAG
GCACTGGGGAGGGGTCACAGGGATGCCACCCGGGATCCTCTAGACTCGAGCGGCCGCCACTGTGCTGGAT
ATCTGCAGAATTCAGTCTGCCTGAGGGCTCTATAACCATGTAAGAAAGCTTTCTTTATCTAGCTTGGTGG
CAGCCAAAACAGACTCCATGTCATTAAGGATGTCAGAACTCAAAGCTTCCTGCAGACTTGGCATCAGCTC
CTCTCCTTCTATGTTCATTCCATCTCCTTCCAGTGTTCCAAGGTCCACATTTGTCCCAGGAATGGCTTCA
AGGTAGTCTGGGAAACGGTTCTGCTGTGAGGGCAGGGTGCTTTGGTTGATAGTATCACCTGTATCCATCT
CATCCACACTGTTCAGGAAGTCATCTGGGGTTCGAGGGACACTGTAGCTGCTCATGGCTAGTCCACTGTC
TGTACTCTCATCTCGAGAGTGATAGGTGCCACTGTTAAGGAAAGGATCTGAGCTATTGGTCGTCATTGTT
CTCAATTCCTGAGACATCCCGGGAGAAGACACTGGATTTTGAGTCCCACCATCCTGCTCCAGTGTTGGTA
ACTGGCTAC
