[The description below was written by a language model from this plasmid's Addgene catalogue record.]
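Description:
pCMV-Flag-YAP-S387A is a mammalian expression plasmid built on a pCMV backbone of roughly 5 kb (excluding the insert). It is propagated in E. coli under ampicillin selection. The record does not state the origin of replication or copy number, and no mammalian selection marker is listed, so the plasmid appears best suited to transient transfection. No feature table is provided, and the cloning sites used to insert the gene are not recorded.

The payload is human YAP (YAP1), the transcriptional co-activator that acts as the main downstream effector of the Hippo pathway. It is expressed from the strong constitutive CMV promoter and carries an N-terminal Flag epitope tag for detection by immunoblotting or immunofluorescence and for immunoprecipitation. The 3′ sequencing primer anneals to a human growth hormone polyadenylation region, which suggests that this element terminates the transcript, although it is not explicitly annotated.

The insert carries a serine-to-alanine substitution at position 387, which removes a potential phosphorylation site at that residue. The associated publication concerns coordinated phosphorylation of YAP by Lats and CK1 kinases and the resulting control of YAP stability through the SCF(β-TRCP) ubiquitin ligase. In that context, the construct serves as a non-phosphorylatable point mutant for testing how this serine contributes to YAP phosphorylation, ubiquitination, degradation and downstream activity, typically alongside wild-type YAP and other site mutants. The record does not specify which YAP isoform was used.
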