Addgene plasmid #33071: pCMV-Flag-YAP-S387A
Depositing lab: Kunliang Guan. Depositing organization: University of California, San Diego (UCSD). Publication: A coordinated phosphorylation by Lats and CK1 regulates YAP stability through SCF(beta-TRCP). Zhao B, Li L, Tumaneng K, Wang CY, Guan KL. Genes Dev. 2010 Jan 1. 24(1):72-85. 10.1101/gad.1843810 PubMed 20048001.
Backbone
  Vector backbone: pCMV
  Backbone size w/o insert (bp): 5000
  Vector type: Mammalian Expression
Growth in bacteria
  Bacterial resistance: Ampicillin, 100 μg/mL
  Growth temperature: 37°C
  Growth strain: DH5alpha
  Copy number: Unknown
Gene/Insert
  Gene/Insert name: YAP
  Species: H. sapiens (human)
  Mutation: S387A
  Entrez Gene: YAP1 (a.k.a. COB1, YAP, YAP-1, YAP2, YAP65, YKI)
  Promoter: CMV
  Tag / fusion protein: Flag (N terminal on insert)
  Cloning method: Restriction Enzyme; 5′ cloning site NA (unknown if destroyed); 3′ cloning site NA (unknown if destroyed)
  Sequencing primers: 5′ CMV-F; 3′ hGH-pA-R
Terms and licenses: Academic/Nonprofit Terms; Industry Terms: Not Available to Industry
How to cite: pCMV-Flag-YAP-S387A was a gift from Kunliang Guan (Addgene plasmid # 33071 ; http://n2t.net/addgene:33071 ; RRID:Addgene_33071)
